Addgene plasmid #116926: retro-gRNA-eGFP
Purpose: Retrovirus expressing eGFP with BBSI cloning sites for sgRNA
Depositing lab: Christophe Benoist & Diane Mathis. Depositing organization: Harvard Medical School. Publication: Identification and validation of a tumor-infiltrating Treg transcriptional signature conserved across species and tumor types. Magnuson AM, Kiner E, Ergun A, Park JS, Asinovski N, Ortiz-Lopez A, Kilcoyne A, Paoluzzi-Tomada E, Weissleder R, Mathis D, Benoist C. Proc Natl Acad Sci U S A. 2018 Nov 6;115(45):E10672-E10681. doi: 10.1073/pnas.1810580115. Epub 2018 Oct 22. PubMed 30348759.
Backbone
  Vector backbone: MSCV
  Total vector size (bp): 7017
  Vector type: Retroviral
Growth in bacteria
  Bacterial resistance: Ampicillin, 100 μg/mL
  Growth temperature: 37°C
  Growth strain: NEB Stable
  Copy number: High Copy
Gene/Insert
  Gene/Insert name: eGFP
  Promoter: EF1a
  Cloning method: Gibson Cloning
  Sequencing primers: 5′ ataagtgcagtagtcgccgt; 3′ GCTTTAAATTTGCGCATGCTA
Terms and licenses: Academic/Nonprofit Terms; Industry Terms: Not Available to Industry
Depositor comments: Includes LacZ gene for blue/white selection.
How to cite: retro-gRNA-eGFP was a gift from Christophe Benoist & Diane Mathis (Addgene plasmid # 116926 ; http://n2t.net/addgene:116926 ; RRID:Addgene_116926)
