[The description below was written by a language model from this plasmid's Addgene catalogue record and pLannotate feature annotations shown in this document.]
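Description:
retro-gRNA-eGFP is an MSCV-based gammaretroviral vector for delivering a single guide RNA to mammalian cells while marking transduced cells with green fluorescence. The proviral region is bounded by murine embryonic stem cell virus 5' and 3' LTRs and carries the MESV Ψ packaging signal plus a truncated, start-codon-less MMLV gag segment. Together these allow the transcript to be packaged into retroviral particles when the viral proteins are supplied in trans by packaging cells. In bacteria the plasmid is maintained through a high-copy ColE1/pUC-type origin and selected with ampicillin via the β-lactamase gene. The catalogue lists a size of 7,017 bp, while the sequenced record annotated here is 7,201 nt.

Between the LTRs, a human U6 RNA polymerase III promoter sits upstream of a Streptococcus pyogenes Cas9 gRNA scaffold. These two elements are separated by a pBluescript-derived stuffer containing the lac promoter and operator, T3 and T7 promoters, a multiple cloning site, a lacZα fragment and a partial f1 origin. According to the record, BbsI sites are used to insert the guide oligonucleotides and the lacZ element permits blue/white screening, so replacing the stuffer with a guide sequence should distinguish recombinant colonies from parental ones. Downstream, an EF-1α core promoter drives EGFP, which allows infected cells to be tracked or sorted. The vector encodes no Cas9, so the nuclease must come from another source, such as Cas9-expressing cells. The remaining annotated fragments outside the provirus (lacI, rop, bom, TcR, env) appear to be backbone remnants. The associated publication concerns tumor-infiltrating regulatory T cell gene signatures, which is consistent with use for CRISPR gene disruption in that setting.
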