Features (pLannotate 1.2.2; 29 found; start..end, strand, type, name):
    123..639     +  LTR            5' LTR: 5' long terminal repeat from murine embryonic stem cell virus
    703..1044    +  misc_feature   MESV Ψ: packaging signal of murine embryonic stem cell virus
   1111..1527    +  CDS            gag (truncated): truncated Moloney murine leukemia virus (MMLV) gag gene lacking the start codon
   1531..1771    +  promoter       U6 promoter: RNA polymerase III promoter for human U6 snRNA
   1797..1827    +  promoter       lac promoter: promoter for the E. coli lac operon
   1835..1851    +  protein_bind   lac operator: The lac repressor binds to the lac operator to inhibit transcription in E. coli. This inhibition can be relieved by adding lactose or isopropyl-β-D-thiogalactopyranoside (IPTG). lac repressor encoded by lacI
   1896..1914    +  promoter       T3 promoter: promoter for bacteriophage T3 RNA polymerase
   1927..2034    +  misc_feature   MCS: pBluescript multiple cloning site
   2043..2061    -  promoter       T7 promoter: promoter for bacteriophage T7 RNA polymerase
   2064..2221    +  CDS            lacZα (fragment): LacZα fragment of β-galactosidase; lacZ fragment
   2226..2455    +  rep_origin     f1 ori (fragment) (sequence partly withheld): f1 bacteriophage origin of replication; arrow indicates direction of (+) strand synthesis
   2464..2539    +  misc_RNA       gRNA scaffold: guide RNA scaffold for the Streptococcus pyogenes CRISPR/Cas9 system
   2557..2575    +  CDS            small t antigen (fragment): SV40 (simian virus 40) small t antigen
   2601..2812    +  promoter       EF-1α core promoter: core promoter for human elongation factor EF-1α
   2837..3556    +  CDS            EGFP: the original enhanced GFP (Yang et al., 1996) mammalian codon-optimized
   3568..3598    +  misc_feature   MCS (fragment): pUC18/19 multiple cloning site
   3718..4232    +  LTR            3' LTR: 3' long terminal repeat from murine embryonic stem cell virus
   4394..4410    -  protein_bind   lac operator: The lac repressor binds to the lac operator to inhibit transcription in E. coli. This inhibition can be relieved by adding lactose or isopropyl-β-D-thiogalactopyranoside (IPTG). lac repressor encoded by lacI
   4418..4448    -  promoter       lac promoter: promoter for the E. coli lac operon
   4463..4484    -  protein_bind   CAP binding site: CAP binding activates transcription in the presence of cAMP. E. coli catabolite activator protein
   4497..4589    -  CDS            lacI (fragment): lac repressor; lacI; The lac repressor binds to the lac operator to inhibit transcription in E. coli. This inhibition can be relieved by adding lactose or isopropyl-β-D-thiogalactopyranoside (IPTG).
   4772..5360    -  rep_origin     ori: high-copy-number ColE1/pMB1/pBR322/pUC origin of replication
   5531..6391    -  CDS            AmpR: β-lactamase; bla; confers resistance to ampicillin, carbenicillin, and related antibiotics
   6392..6496    -  promoter       AmpR promoter: bla
   6591..6626    +  CDS            rop (fragment): Rop protein, which maintains plasmids at low copy number; rop
   6728..6827    +  misc_feature   bom (fragment): basis of mobility region from pBR322
   6833..6982    -  CDS            lacZα (fragment): LacZα fragment of β-galactosidase; lacZ fragment
   6982..7183    -  CDS            TcR (fragment): tetracycline efflux protein; tet; confers resistance to tetracycline
   7184..81      +  CDS            env (fragment) (across the origin): murine leukemia virus gPr80 envelope polyprotein precursor; env; proteolytically cleaved into gp70SU and p15TM subunits
>Addgene plasmid #116926 | retro-gRNA-eGFP | addgene full sequence | sequence record 225514 | Addgene NGS Result
AAAGACAGGATATCAGTGGTCCAGGCTCTAGTTTTGACTCAACAATATCACCAGCTGAAGCCTATAGAGT
ACGAGCCATAGATAAAATAAAAGATTTTATTTAGTCTCCAGAAAAAGGGGGGAATGAAAGACCCCACCTG
TAGGTTTGGCAAGCTAGCTTAAGTAACGCCATTTTGCAAGGCATGGAAAATACATAACTGAGAATAGAGA
AGTTCAGATCAAGGTTAGGAACAGAGAGACAGCAGAATATGGGCCAAACAGGATATCTGTGGTAAGCAGT
TCCTGCCCCGGCTCAGGGCCAAGAACAGATGGTCCCCAGATGCGGTCCCGCCCTCAGCAGTTTCTAGAGA
ACCATCAGATGTTTCCAGGGTGCCCCAAGGACCTGAAATGACCCTGTGCCTTATTTGAACTAACCAATCA
GTTCGCTTCTCGCTTCTGTTCGCGCGCTTCTGCTCCCCGAGCTCAATAAAAGAGCCCACAACCCCTCACT
CGGCGCGCCAGTCCTCCGATAGACTGCGTCGCCCGGGTACCCGTATTCCCAATAAAGCCTCTTGCTGTTT
GCATCCGAATCGTGGACTCGCTGATCCTTGGGAGGGTCTCCTCAGATTGATTGACTGCCCACCTCGGGGG
TCTTTCATTTGGAGGTTCCACCGAGATTTGGAGACCCCTGCCCAGGGACCACCGACCCCCCCGCCGGGAG
GTAAGCTGGCCAGCGGTCGTTTCGTGTCTGTCTCTGTCTTTGTGCGTGTTTGTGCCGGCATCTAATGTTT
GCGCCTGCGTCTGTACTAGTTAGCTAACTAGCTCTGTATCTGGCGGACCCGTGGTGGAACTGACGAGTTC
TGAACACCCGGCCGCAACCCTGGGAGACGTCCCAGGGACTTTGGGGGCCGTTTTTGTGGCCCGACCTGAG
GAAGGGAGTCGATGTGGAATCCGACCCCGTCAGGATATGTGGTTCTGGTAGGAGACGAGAACCTAAAACA
GTTCCCGCCTCCGTCTGAATTTTTGCTTTCGGTTTGGAACCGAAGCCGCGCGTCTTGTCTGCTGCAGCGC
TGCAGCATCGTTCTGTGTTGTCTCTGTCTGACTGTGTTTCTGTATTTGTCTGAAAATTAGGGCCAGACTG
TTACCACTCCCTTAAGTTTGACCTTAGGTCACTGGAAAGATGTCGAGCGGATCGCTCACAACCAGTCGGT
AGATGTCAAGAAGAGACGTTGGGTTACCTTCTGCTCTGCAGAATGGCCAACCTTTAACGTCGGATGGCCG
CGAGACGGCACCTTTAACCGAGACCTCATCACCCAGGTTAAGATCAAGGTCTTTTCACCTGGCCCGCATG
GACACCCAGACCAGGTCCCCTACATCGTGACCTGGGAAGCCTTGGCTTTTGACCCCCCTCCCTGGGTCAA
GCCCTTTGTACACCCTAAGCCTCCGCCTCCTCTTCCTCCATCCGCCCCGTCTCTCCCCCTTGAACCTCCT
CGTTCGACCCCGCCTCGATCCTCCCTTTATCCAGCCCTCACTCCTTCTCTAGGCGCCGGCGAGGGCCTAT
TTCCCATGATTCCTTCATATTTGCATATACGATACAAGGCTGTTAGAGAGATAATTAGAATTAATTTGAC
TGTAAACACAAAGATATTAGTACAAAATACGTGACGTAGAAAGTAATAATTTCTTGGGTAGTTTGCAGTT
TTAAAATTATGTTTTAAAATGGACTATCATATGCTTACCGTAACTTGAAAGTATTTCGATTTCTTGGCTT
TATATATCTTGTGGAAAGGACGAAACACCGGGTCTTCACCCCAGGCTTTACACTTTATGCTTCCGGCTCG
TATGTTGTGTGGAATTGTGAGCGGATAACAATTTCACACAGGAAACAGCTATGACCATGATTACGCCAAG
CTCGAAATTAACCCTCACTAAAGGGAACAAAAGCTGGAGCTCCACCGCGGTGACGGCCGCTCTAGAACTA
GTGGATCCCCCGGGCTGCAGGAATTCGATATCAAGCTTATCGATACCGTCGACCTCGAGGGGGGGCCCGG
TACCCAATTCGCCCTATAGTGAGTCGTATTACAATTCACTGGCCGTCGTTTTACAACGTCGTGACTGGGA
AAACCCTGGCGTTACCCAACTTAATCGCCTTGCAGCACATCCCCCTTTCGCCAGCTGGCGTAATAGCGAA
GAGGCCCGCACCGATCGCCCTTCCCAACAGTTGCGCAGCCTGAATGGCGAATGGG
[124 nt withheld, positions 2226-2349]
C
[91 nt withheld, positions 2351-2441]
AGGGTGATGGTTCAGAAGACCTGTTTTAGAGCTAGAAATAGCAAGTTAAAATAAGGCTAGTCCGTTATCA
ACTTGAAAAAGTGGCACCGAGTCGGTGCTTTTTTGAATTCGCTAGCTAGGTCTTGAAAGGAGTGGGAATT
GGCTCCGGTGCCCGTCAGTGGGCAGAGCGCACATCGCCCACAGTCCCCGAGAAGTTGGGGGGAGGGGTCG
GCAATTGATCCGGTGCCTAGAGAAGGTGGCGCGGGGTAAACTGGGAAAGTGATGTCGTGTACTGGCTCCG
CCTTTTTCCCGAGGGTGGGGGAGAACCGTATATAAGTGCAGTAGTCGCCGTGAACGTTCTTTTTCGCAAC
GGGTTTGCCGCCAGAACACAGGACCGGTTCTAGAGCGCTGCCACCATGGTGAGCAAGGGCGAGGAGCTGT
TCACCGGGGTGGTGCCCATCCTGGTCGAGCTGGACGGCGACGTAAACGGCCACAAGTTCAGCGTGTCCGG
CGAGGGCGAGGGCGATGCCACCTACGGCAAGCTGACCCTGAAGTTCATCTGCACCACCGGCAAGCTGCCC
GTGCCCTGGCCCACCCTCGTGACCACCCTGACCTACGGCGTGCAGTGCTTCAGCCGCTACCCCGACCACA
TGAAGCAGCACGACTTCTTCAAGTCCGCCATGCCCGAAGGCTACGTCCAGGAGCGCACCATCTTCTTCAA
GGACGACGGCAACTACAAGACCCGCGCCGAGGTGAAGTTCGAGGGCGACACCCTGGTGAACCGCATCGAG
CTGAAGGGCATCGACTTCAAGGAGGACGGCAACATCCTGGGGCACAAGCTGGAGTACAACTACAACAGCC
ACAACGTCTATATCATGGCCGACAAGCAGAAGAACGGCATCAAGGTGAACTTCAAGATCCGCCACAACAT
CGAGGACGGCAGCGTGCAGCTCGCCGACCACTACCAGCAGAACACCCCCATCGGCGACGGCCCCGTGCTG
CTGCCCGACAACCACTACCTGAGCACCCAGTCCGCCCTGAGCAAAGACCCCAACGAGAAGCGCGATCACA
TGGTCCTGCTGGAGTTCGTGACCGCCGCCGGGATCACTCTCGGCATGGACGAGCTGTACAAGTAAAGCGG
CCGCGACTCTAGAGTCGACCTGCAGGCATGCAAGCTTCAGGTAGCCGGCTAACGTTAACAACCGGTACCT
CTAGAACTATAGCTAGCATGCGCAAATTTAAAGCGCTGATATCGATAAAATAAAAGATTTTATTTAGTCT
CCAGAAAAAGGGGGGAATGAAAGACCCCACCTGTAGGTTTGGCAAGCTAGCTTAAGTAACGCCATTTTGC
AAGGCATGGAAAATACATAACTGAGAATAGAGAAGTTCAGATCAAGGTTAGGAACAGAGAGACAGCAGAA
TATGGGCCAAACAGGATATCTGTGGTAAGCAGTTCCTGCCCCGGCTCAGGGCCAAGAACAGATGGTCCCC
AGATGCGGTCCCGCCCTCAGCAGTTTCTAGAGAACCATCAGATGTTTCCAGGGTGCCCCAAGGACCTGAA
ATGACCCTGTGCCTTATTTGAACTAACCAATCAGTTCGCTTCTCGCTTCTGTTCGCGCGCTTCTGCTCCC
CGAGCTCAATAAAAGAGCCCACAACCCCTCACTCGGCGCGCCAGTCCTCCGATAGACTGCGTCGCCCGGG
TACCCGTGTATCCAATAAACCCTCTTGCAGTTGCATCCGACTTGTGGTCTCGCTGTTCCTTGGGAGGGTC
TCCTCTGAGTGATTGACTACCCGTCAGCGGGGGTCTTTCATGGGTAACAGTTTCTTGAAGTTGGAGAACA
ACATTCTGAGGGTAGGAGTCGAATATTAAGTAATCCTGACTCAATTAGCCACTGTTTTGAATCCACATAC
TCCAATACTCCTGAAATAGTTCATTATGGACAGCGCAGAAAGAGCTGGGGAGAATTGTGAAATTGTTATC
CGCTCACAATTCCACACAACATACGAGCCGGAAGCATAAAGTGTAAAGCCTGGGGTGCCTAATGAGTGAG
CTAACTCACATTAATTGCGTTGCGCTCACTGCCCGCTTTCCAGTCGGGAAACCTGTCGTGCCAGCTGCAT
TAATGAATCGGCCAACGCGCGGGGAGAGGCGGTTTGCGTATTGGGCGCTCTTCCGCTTCCTCGCTCACTG
ACTCGCTGCGCTCGGTCGTTCGGCTGCGGCGAGCGGTATCAGCTCACTCAAAGGCGGTAATACGGTTATC
CACAGAATCAGGGGATAACGCAGGAAAGAACATGTGAGCAAAAGGCCAGCAAAAGGCCAGGAACCGTAAA
AAGGCCGCGTTGCTGGCGTTTTTCCATAGGCTCCGCCCCCCTGACGAGCATCACAAAAATCGACGCTCAA
GTCAGAGGTGGCGAAACCCGACAGGACTATAAAGATACCAGGCGTTTCCCCCTGGAAGCTCCCTCGTGCG
CTCTCCTGTTCCGACCCTGCCGCTTACCGGATACCTGTCCGCCTTTCTCCCTTCGGGAAGCGTGGCGCTT
TCTCATAGCTCACGCTGTAGGTATCTCAGTTCGGTGTAGGTCGTTCGCTCCAAGCTGGGCTGTGTGCACG
AACCCCCCGTTCAGCCCGACCGCTGCGCCTTATCCGGTAACTATCGTCTTGAGTCCAACCCGGTAAGACA
CGACTTATCGCCACTGGCAGCAGCCACTGGTAACAGGATTAGCAGAGCGAGGTATGTAGGCGGTGCTACA
GAGTTCTTGAAGTGGTGGCCTAACTACGGCTACACTAGAAGAACAGTATTTGGTATCTGCGCTCTGCTGA
AGCCAGTTACCTTCGGAAAAAGAGTTGGTAGCTCTTGATCCGGCAAACAAACCACCGCTGGTAGCGGTGG
TTTTTTTGTTTGCAAGCAGCAGATTACGCGCAGAAAAAAAGGATCTCAAGAAGATCCTTTGATCTTTTCT
ACGGGGTCTGACGCTCAGTGGAACGAAAACTCACGTTAAGGGATTTTGGTCATGAGATTATCAAAAAGGA
TCTTCACCTAGATCCTTTTAAATTAAAAATGAAGTTTTAAATCAATCTAAAGTATATATGAGTAAACTTG
GTCTGACAGTTACCAATGCTTAATCAGTGAGGCACCTATCTCAGCGATCTGTCTATTTCGTTCATCCATA
GTTGCCTGACTCCCCGTCGTGTAGATAACTACGATACGGGAGGGCTTACCATCTGGCCCCAGTGCTGCAA
TGATACCGCGAGACCCACGCTCACCGGCTCCAGATTTATCAGCAATAAACCAGCCAGCCGGAAGGGCCGA
GCGCAGAAGTGGTCCTGCAACTTTATCCGCCTCCATCCAGTCTATTAATTGTTGCCGGGAAGCTAGAGTA
AGTAGTTCGCCAGTTAATAGTTTGCGCAACGTTGTTGCCATTGCTACAGGCATCGTGGTGTCACGCTCGT
CGTTTGGTATGGCTTCATTCAGCTCCGGTTCCCAACGATCAAGGCGAGTTACATGATCCCCCATGTTGTG
CAAAAAAGCGGTTAGCTCCTTCGGTCCTCCGATCGTTGTCAGAAGTAAGTTGGCCGCAGTGTTATCACTC
ATGGTTATGGCAGCACTGCATAATTCTCTTACTGTCATGCCATCCGTAAGATGCTTTTCTGTGACTGGTG
AGTACTCAACCAAGTCATTCTGAGAATAGTGTATGCGGCGACCGAGTTGCTCTTGCCCGGCGTCAATACG
GGATAATACCGCGCCACATAGCAGAACTTTAAAAGTGCTCATCATTGGAAAACGTTCTTCGGGGCGAAAA
CTCTCAAGGATCTTACCGCTGTTGAGATCCAGTTCGATGTAACCCACTCGTGCACCCAACTGATCTTCAG
CATCTTTTACTTTCACCAGCGTTTCTGGGTGAGCAAAAACAGGAAGGCAAAATGCCGCAAAAAAGGGAAT
AAGGGCGACACGGAAATGTTGAATACTCATACTCTTCCTTTTTCAATATTATTGAAGCATTTATCAGGGT
TATTGTCTCATGAGCGGATACATATTTGAATGTATTTAGAAAAATAAACAAATAGGGGTTCCGCGCACAT
TTCCCCGAAAAGTGCCACCTGACGTCTAAGAAACCATTATTATCATGACATTAACCTATAAAAATAGGCG
TATCACGAGGCCCTTTCGTCTCGCGCGTTTCGGTGATGACGGTGAAAACCTCTGACACATGCAGCTCCCG
GAGACGGTCACAGCTTGTCTGTAAGCGGATGCCGGGAGCAGACAAGCCCGTCAGGGCGCGTCAGCGGGTG
TTGGCGGGTGTCGGGGCTGGCTTAACTATGCGGCATCAGAGCAGATTGTACTGAGAGTGCACCATATGCG
GTGTGAAATACCGCACAGATGCGTAAGGAGAAAATACCGCATCAGGCGCCATTCGCCATTCAGGCTGCGC
AACTGTTGGGAAGGGCGATCGGTGCGGGCCTCTTCGCTATTACGCCAGCTGGCGAAAGGGGGATGTGCTG
CAAGGCGATTAAGTTGGGTAACGCCAGGGTTTTCCCAGTCACGACGTTGTAAAACGACGGCGCAAGGAAT
GGTGCATGCAAGGAGATGGCGCCCAACAGTCCCCCGGCCACGGGGCCTGCCACCATACCCACGCCGAAAC
AAGCGCTCATGAGCCCGAAGTGGCGAGCCCGATCTTCCCCATCGGTGATGTCGGCGATATAGGCGCCAGC
AACCGCACCTGTGGCGCCGGTGATGCCGGCCACGATGCGTCCGGCGTAGAGGCGATTAGTCCAATTTGTT
